Addgene plasmid #118292: pAAV-DCX(S306D)-2A-mCherry
Purpose: Expresses human mutant DCX tagged with 2A peptide at it's C-terminus and mCherry in mammalian cells. Serine at position 306 substituted for aspartic acid
Depositing lab: Vance Lemmon. Depositing organization: University of Miami. Publication: Dyrk kinases regulate phosphorylation of doublecortin, cytoskeletal organization, and neuronal morphology. Slepak TI, Salay LD, Lemmon VP, Bixby JL. Cytoskeleton (Hoboken). 2012 Jul;69(7):514-27. doi: 10.1002/cm.21021. Epub 2012 Mar 7. PubMed 22359282.
Backbone
  Vector backbone: pAAV-2A-mCherry
  Backbone size w/o insert (bp): 5429
  Total vector size (bp): 6509
  Vector type: Mammalian Expression, AAV
Growth in bacteria
  Bacterial resistance: Ampicillin, 100 μg/mL
  Growth temperature: 37°C
  Growth strain: NEB Stable
  Copy number: High Copy
Gene/Insert
  Gene/Insert name: Doublecortin (alt name: DCX)
  Species: H. sapiens (human)
  Insert size (bp): 1080
  Mutation: Serine 306 changed to Aspartic Acid
  Entrez Gene: DCX (a.k.a. DBCN, DC, LISX, SCLH, XLIS)
  Promoter: CMV with beta global intron
  Tag / fusion protein: 2A peptide (C terminal on insert); mCherry (C terminal on backbone)
  Cloning method: Restriction Enzyme; 5′ cloning site PCR insert with BglII, ligated to BamHI on the vector (destroyed during cloning); 3′ cloning site SalI (not destroyed)
  Sequencing primers: 5′ ggcaaagaattgggattcga; 3′ actggagtggcaacttccagg
Terms and licenses: Academic/Nonprofit Terms; Industry Terms: Not Available to Industry
How to cite: pAAV-DCX(S306D)-2A-mCherry was a gift from Vance Lemmon (Addgene plasmid # 118292 ; http://n2t.net/addgene:118292 ; RRID:Addgene_118292)
