[The description below was written by a language model from this plasmid's Addgene catalogue record and pLannotate feature annotations shown in this document.]
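Description:
pAAV-DCX(S306D)-2A-mCherry is an AAV transfer plasmid that also works as a mammalian expression vector. It is built on the pAAV-2A-mCherry backbone and totals about 6.5 kb. In bacteria it is maintained by a high-copy ColE1/pUC-type origin and selected with ampicillin through the β-lactamase gene. A filamentous phage origin (annotated as f1 or M13) is also present in the backbone. The expression cassette lies between AAV2 inverted terminal repeats, the cis elements needed to replicate and package the intervening DNA into recombinant AAV particles when rep, cap and helper functions are supplied in trans.

Within the ITRs, the CMV immediate-early enhancer and promoter, followed by a chimeric intron containing β-globin intron sequence that promotes splicing and efficient expression, drive a single open reading frame. It encodes human doublecortin (DCX, 1080 bp), a microtubule-associated protein involved in neuronal migration and cortical development, with serine 306 replaced by aspartic acid. This acidic substitution is commonly used to mimic constitutive phosphorylation, which fits the associated study of doublecortin phosphorylation by Dyrk kinases, although the record itself does not state this intent. DCX is joined at its C-terminus to a 2A peptide and mCherry, so ribosomal skipping yields separate DCX (retaining the 2A remnant) and red fluorescent reporter proteins from one transcript, marking expressing cells. A human growth hormone polyadenylation signal ends the cassette.

The two sequence records differ slightly. The depositor sequence shows two full ITRs, whereas the sequencing-derived record is 14 nt shorter and detects only fragments of the upstream ITR. This could reflect partial deletion or the difficulty of reading through the ITR.
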