Features (pLannotate 1.2.2; 18 found; start..end, strand, type, name):
      1..141     -  repeat_region  AAV2 ITR: inverted terminal repeat of adeno-associated virus serotype 2 inverted
    160..524     +  enhancer       CMV enhancer: human cytomegalovirus immediate early enhancer
    597..614     -  promoter       CMV promoter (fragment): human cytomegalovirus (CMV) immediate early promoter
    676..727     +  promoter       CMVd2 promoter: truncated human cytomegalovirus (CMV) immediate early promoter that yields moderately reduced expression relative to the full-length promoter
    876..903     +  intron         CMV intron (fragment): modified intron A from human cytomegalovirus (CMV)
    908..1254    +  intron         β-globin intron (fragment): internally truncated intron from human β-globin
   1258..1305    +  CDS            HBB (fragment): HBB_COLGU - Experimental evidence at transcript level: Swiss-Prot protein existence level 2. Involved in oxygen transport from the lung to the various peripheral tissues. From Colobus guereza (Mantled guereza) (Eastern black-and-white colobus monkey).
   1346..2425    +  CDS            DCX: DCX_HUMAN - Also known as DBCN, LISX. Experimental evidence at protein level: Swiss-Prot protein existence level 1. Microtubule-associated protein required for initial steps of neuronal dispersion and cortex lamination during cerebral cortex development. May act by competing with the putative neuronal protein kinase DCLK1 in binding to a target protein. May in that way participate in a signaling pathway that is crucial for neuronal interaction before and during migration, possibly as part of a calcium ion-dependent signal transduction pathway. May be part with PAFAH1B1/LIS-1 of overlapping, bu
   2531..3238    +  CDS            mCherry: mCherry is a basic (constitutively fluorescent) red fluorescent protein published in 2004, derived from Discosoma sp.. It is reported to be a very rapidly-maturing monomer with low acid sensitivity.
   3256..3732    +  polyA_signal   hGH poly(A) signal: human growth hormone polyadenylation signal
   3772..3912    +  repeat_region  AAV2 ITR: inverted terminal repeat of adeno-associated virus serotype 2 inverted
   3917..3968    -  misc_feature   bom (fragment): basis of mobility region from pBR322
   3987..4367    +  rep_origin     M13 ori (sequence partly withheld): M13 bacteriophage origin of replication; arrow indicates direction of (+) strand synthesis
   4443..4492    -  misc_feature   bom (fragment): basis of mobility region from pBR322
   4594..4629    -  CDS            rop (fragment): Rop protein, which maintains plasmids at low copy number; rop
   4724..4828    +  promoter       AmpR promoter: bla
   4829..5689    +  CDS            AmpR: β-lactamase; bla; confers resistance to ampicillin, carbenicillin, and related antibiotics
   5860..6448    +  rep_origin     ori: high-copy-number ColE1/pMB1/pBR322/pUC origin of replication
>Addgene plasmid #118292 | pAAV-DCX(S306D)-2A-mCherry | depositor full sequence | sequence record 223602 | pAAV-DCX(S306D)-2A-mCherry sequence 6509 bps
CCTGCAGGCAGCTGCGCGCTCGCTCGCTCACTGAGGCCGCCCGGGCAAAGCCCGGGCGTCGGGCGACCTT
TGGTCGCCCGGCCTCAGTGAGCGAGCGAGCGCGCAGAGAGGGAGTGGCCAACTCCATCACTAGGGGTTCC
TGCGGCCGCACGCGTGGAGCTAGTTATTAATAGTAATCAATTACGGGGTCATTAGTTCATAGCCCATATA
TGGAGTTCCGCGTTACATAACTTACGGTAAATGGCCCGCCTGGCTGACCGCCCAACGACCCCCGCCCATT
GACGTCAATAATGACGTATGTTCCCATAGTAACGTCAATAGGGACTTTCCATTGACGTCAATGGGTGGAG
TATTTACGGTAAACTGCCCACTTGGCAGTACATCAAGTGTATCATATGCCAAGTACGCCCCCTATTGACG
TCAATGACGGTAAATGGCCCGCCTGGCATTATGCCCAGTACATGACCTTATGGGACTTTCCTACTTGGCA
GTACATCTACGTATTAGTCATCGCTATTACCATGGTGATGCGGTTTTGGCAGTACATCAATGGGCGTGGA
TAGCGGTTTGACTCACGGGGATTTCCAAGTCTCCACCCCATTGACGTCAATGGGAGTTTGTTTTGCACCA
AAATCAACGGGACTTTCCAAAATGTCGTAACAACTCCGCCCCATTGACGCAAATGGGCGGTAGGCGTGTA
CGGTGGGAGGTCTATATAAGCAGAGCTCGTTTAGTGAACCGTCAGATCGCCTGGAGACGCCATCCACGCT
GTTTTGACCTCCATAGAAGACACCGGGACCGATCCAGCCTCCGCGGATTCGAATCCCGGCCGGGAACGGT
GCATTGGAACGCGGATTCCCCGTGCCAAGAGTGACGTAAGTACCGCCTATAGAGTCTATAGGCCCACAAA
AAATGCTTTCTTCTTTTAATATACTTTTTTGTTTATCTTATTTCTAATACTTTCCCTAATCTCTTTCTTT
CAGGGCAATAATGATACAATGTATCATGCCTCTTTGCACCATTCTAAAGAATAACAGTGATAATTTCTGG
GTTAAGGCAATAGCAATATTTCTGCATATAAATATTTCTGCATATAAATTGTAACTGATGTAAGAGGTTT
CATATTGCTAATAGCAGCTACAATCCAGCTACCATTCTGCTTTTATTTTATGGTTGGGATAAGGCTGGAT
TATTCTGAGTCCAAGCTAGGCCCTTTTGCTAATCATGTTCATACCTCTTATCTTCCTCCCACAGCTCCTG
GGCAACGTGCTGGTCTGTGTGCTGGCCCATCACTTTGGCAAAGAATTGGGATTCGAACATCGATTGAATT
CCCCGGGGATCTACCATGGAACTTGATTTTGGACACTTTGACGAAAGAGATAAGACATCCAGGAACATGC
GAGGCTCCCGGATGAATGGGTTGCCTAGCCCCACTCACAGCGCCCACTGTAGCTTCTACCGAACCAGAAC
CTTGCAGGCACTGAGTAATGAGAAGAAAGCCAAGAAGGTACGTTTCTACCGCAATGGGGACCGCTACTTC
AAGGGGATTGTGTACGCTGTGTCCTCTGACCGTTTTCGCAGCTTTGACGCCTTGCTGGCTGACCTGACGC
GATCTCTGTCTGACAACATCAACCTGCCTCAGGGAGTGCGTTACATTTACACCATTGATGGATCCAGGAA
GATCGGAAGCATGGATGAACTGGAGGAAGGGGAAAGCTATGTCTGTTCCTCAGACAACTTCTTTAAAAAG
GTGGAGTACACCAAGAATGTCAATCCCAACTGGTCTGTCAACGTAAAAACATCTGCCAATATGAAAGCCC
CCCAGTCCTTGGCTAGCAGCAACAGTGCACAGGCCAGGGAGAACAAGGACTTTGTGCGCCCCAAGCTGGT
TACCATCATCCGCAGTGGGGTGAAGCCTCGGAAGGCTGTGCGTGTGCTTCTGAACAAGAAGACAGCCCAC
TCTTTTGAGCAAGTCCTCACTGATATCACAGAAGCCATCAAACTGGAGACCGGGGTTGTCAAAAAACTCT
ACACTCTGGATGGAAAACAGGTAACTTGTCTCCATGATTTCTTTGGTGATGATGATGTGTTTATTGCCTG
TGGTCCTGAAAAATTTCGCTATGCTCAGGATGATTTTTCTCTGGATGAAAATGAATGCCGAGTCATGAAG
GGAAACCCATCAGCCACAGCTGGCCCAAAGGCATCCCCAACACCTCAGAAGACTTCAGCCAAGAGCCCTG
GTCCTATGCGCCGAAGCAAGGATCCAGCTGACTCAGCAAACGGAACCTCCAGCAGCCAGCTCTCTACCCC
CAAGTCTAAGCAGTCTCCCATCTCTACGCCCACCAGTCCTGGCAGCCTCCGGAAGCACAAGGACCTGTAC
CTGCCTCTGTCCTTGGATGACTCGGACTCGCTTGGTGATTCCATGTCTAGAGTCGACCGGGGTACCACCG
GTGAAGGCCGCGGCAGCCTGCTGACCTGCGGCGATGTGGAAGAAAACCCGGGCCCGGCGCCGGGCAGCAC
TAGTCGGAAGCTTGTGAGCAAGGGCGAGGAGGATAACATGGCCATCATCAAGGAGTTCATGCGCTTCAAG
GTGCACATGGAGGGCTCCGTGAACGGCCACGAGTTCGAGATCGAGGGCGAGGGCGAGGGCCGCCCCTACG
AGGGCACCCAGACCGCCAAGCTGAAGGTGACCAAGGGTGGCCCCCTGCCCTTCGCCTGGGACATCCTGTC
CCCTCAGTTCATGTACGGCTCCAAGGCCTACGTGAAGCACCCCGCCGACATCCCCGACTACTTGAAGCTG
TCCTTCCCCGAGGGCTTCAAGTGGGAGCGCGTGATGAACTTCGAGGACGGCGGCGTGGTGACCGTGACCC
AGGACTCCTCCCTGCAGGACGGCGAGTTCATCTACAAGGTGAAGCTGCGCGGCACCAACTTCCCCTCCGA
CGGCCCCGTAATGCAGAAGAAGACCATGGGCTGGGAGGCCTCCTCCGAGCGGATGTACCCCGAGGACGGC
GCCCTGAAGGGCGAGATCAAGCAGAGGCTGAAGCTGAAGGACGGCGGCCACTACGACGCTGAGGTCAAGA
CCACCTACAAGGCCAAGAAGCCCGTGCAGCTGCCCGGCGCCTACAACGTCAACATCAAGTTGGACATCAC
CTCCCACAACGAGGACTACACCATCGTGGAACAGTACGAACGCGCCGAGGGCCGCCACTCCACCGGCGGC
ATGGACGAGCTGTACAAGTAACTCGAGAGATCTACGGGTGGCATCCCTGTGACCCCTCCCCAGTGCCTCT
CCTGGCCCTGGAAGTTGCCACTCCAGTGCCCACCAGCCTTGTCCTAATAAAATTAAGTTGCATCATTTTG
TCTGACTAGGTGTCCTTCTATAATATTATGGGGTGGAGGGGGGTGGTATGGAGCAAGGGGCAAGTTGGGA
AGACAACCTGTAGGGCCTGCGGGGTCTATTGGGAACCAAGCTGGAGTGCAGTGGCACAATCTTGGCTCAC
TGCAATCTCCGCCTCCTGGGTTCAAGCGATTCTCCTGCCTCAGCCTCCCGAGTTGTTGGGATTCCAGGCA
TGCATGACCAGGCTCAGCTAATTTTTGTTTTTTTGGTAGAGACGGGGTTTCACCATATTGGCCAGGCTGG
TCTCCAACTCCTAATCTCAGGTGATCTACCCACCTTGGCCTCCCAAATTGCTGGGATTACAGGCGTGAAC
CACTGCTCCCTTCCCTGTCCTTCTGATTTTGTAGGTAACCACGTGCGGACCGAGCGGCCGCAGGAACCCC
TAGTGATGGAGTTGGCCACTCCCTCTCTGCGCGCTCGCTCGCTCACTGAGGCCGGGCGACCAAAGGTCGC
CCGACGCCCGGGCTTTGCCCGGGCGGCCTCAGTGAGCGAGCGAGCGCGCAGCTGCCTGCAGGGGCGCCTG
ATGCGGTATTTTCTCCTTACGCATCTGTGCGGTATTTCACACCGCATA
[142 nt withheld, positions 3969-4110]
C
[141 nt withheld, positions 4112-4252]
CCTTTGACGTTGGAGTCCACGTTCTTT
[37 nt withheld, positions 4280-4316]
ACCCTATCTCGGGCTATTCTTTTGATTTATAAGGGATTTTGCCGATTTCGGCCTATTGGTTAAAAAATGA
GCTGATTTAACAAAAATTTAACGCGAATTTTAACAAAATATTAACGTTTACAATTTTATGGTGCACTCTC
AGTACAATCTGCTCTGATGCCGCATAGTTAAGCCAGCCCCGACACCCGCCAACACCCGCTGACGCGCCCT
GACGGGCTTGTCTGCTCCCGGCATCCGCTTACAGACAAGCTGTGACCGTCTCCGGGAGCTGCATGTGTCA
GAGGTTTTCACCGTCATCACCGAAACGCGCGAGACGAAAGGGCCTCGTGATACGCCTATTTTTATAGGTT
AATGTCATGATAATAATGGTTTCTTAGACGTCAGGTGGCACTTTTCGGGGAAATGTGCGCGGAACCCCTA
TTTGTTTATTTTTCTAAATACATTCAAATATGTATCCGCTCATGAGACAATAACCCTGATAAATGCTTCA
ATAATATTGAAAAAGGAAGAGTATGAGTATTCAACATTTCCGTGTCGCCCTTATTCCCTTTTTTGCGGCA
TTTTGCCTTCCTGTTTTTGCTCACCCAGAAACGCTGGTGAAAGTAAAAGATGCTGAAGATCAGTTGGGTG
CACGAGTGGGTTACATCGAACTGGATCTCAACAGCGGTAAGATCCTTGAGAGTTTTCGCCCCGAAGAACG
TTTTCCAATGATGAGCACTTTTAAAGTTCTGCTATGTGGCGCGGTATTATCCCGTATTGACGCCGGGCAA
GAGCAACTCGGTCGCCGCATACACTATTCTCAGAATGACTTGGTTGAGTACTCACCAGTCACAGAAAAGC
ATCTTACGGATGGCATGACAGTAAGAGAATTATGCAGTGCTGCCATAACCATGAGTGATAACACTGCGGC
CAACTTACTTCTGACAACGATCGGAGGACCGAAGGAGCTAACCGCTTTTTTGCACAACATGGGGGATCAT
GTAACTCGCCTTGATCGTTGGGAACCGGAGCTGAATGAAGCCATACCAAACGACGAGCGTGACACCACGA
TGCCTGTAGCAATGGCAACAACGTTGCGCAAACTATTAACTGGCGAACTACTTACTCTAGCTTCCCGGCA
ACAATTAATAGACTGGATGGAGGCGGATAAAGTTGCAGGACCACTTCTGCGCTCGGCCCTTCCGGCTGGC
TGGTTTATTGCTGATAAATCTGGAGCCGGTGAGCGTGGGTCTCGCGGTATCATTGCAGCACTGGGGCCAG
ATGGTAAGCCCTCCCGTATCGTAGTTATCTACACGACGGGGAGTCAGGCAACTATGGATGAACGAAATAG
ACAGATCGCTGAGATAGGTGCCTCACTGATTAAGCATTGGTAACTGTCAGACCAAGTTTACTCATATATA
CTTTAGATTGATTTAAAACTTCATTTTTAATTTAAAAGGATCTAGGTGAAGATCCTTTTTGATAATCTCA
TGACCAAAATCCCTTAACGTGAGTTTTCGTTCCACTGAGCGTCAGACCCCGTAGAAAAGATCAAAGGATC
TTCTTGAGATCCTTTTTTTCTGCGCGTAATCTGCTGCTTGCAAACAAAAAAACCACCGCTACCAGCGGTG
GTTTGTTTGCCGGATCAAGAGCTACCAACTCTTTTTCCGAAGGTAACTGGCTTCAGCAGAGCGCAGATAC
CAAATACTGTCCTTCTAGTGTAGCCGTAGTTAGGCCACCACTTCAAGAACTCTGTAGCACCGCCTACATA
CCTCGCTCTGCTAATCCTGTTACCAGTGGCTGCTGCCAGTGGCGATAAGTCGTGTCTTACCGGGTTGGAC
TCAAGACGATAGTTACCGGATAAGGCGCAGCGGTCGGGCTGAACGGGGGGTTCGTGCACACAGCCCAGCT
TGGAGCGAACGACCTACACCGAACTGAGATACCTACAGCGTGAGCTATGAGAAAGCGCCACGCTTCCCGA
AGGGAGAAAGGCGGACAGGTATCCGGTAAGCGGCAGGGTCGGAACAGGAGAGCGCACGAGGGAGCTTCCA
GGGGGAAACGCCTGGTATCTTTATAGTCCTGTCGGGTTTCGCCACCTCTGACTTGAGCGTCGATTTTTGT
GATGCTCGTCAGGGGGGCGGAGCCTATGGAAAAACGCCAGCAACGCGGCCTTTTTACGGTTCCTGGCCTT
TTGCTGGCCTTTTGCTCACATGT
