Features (pLannotate 1.2.2; 18 found; start..end, strand, type, name):
     12..39      +  repeat_region  AAV2 ITR (fragment): inverted terminal repeat of adeno-associated virus serotype 2 inverted
     68..95      +  repeat_region  AAV2 ITR (fragment): inverted terminal repeat of adeno-associated virus serotype 2 inverted
    206..509     +  enhancer       CMV enhancer: human cytomegalovirus immediate early enhancer
    510..713     +  promoter       CMV promoter: human cytomegalovirus (CMV) immediate early promoter
    862..889     +  intron         CMV intron (fragment): modified intron A from human cytomegalovirus (CMV)
    894..1240    +  intron         β-globin intron (fragment): internally truncated intron from human β-globin
   1244..1291    +  CDS            HBB (fragment): HBB_COLGU - Experimental evidence at transcript level: Swiss-Prot protein existence level 2. Involved in oxygen transport from the lung to the various peripheral tissues. From Colobus guereza (Mantled guereza) (Eastern black-and-white colobus monkey).
   1332..2411    +  CDS            DCX: DCX_HUMAN - Also known as DBCN, LISX. Experimental evidence at protein level: Swiss-Prot protein existence level 1. Microtubule-associated protein required for initial steps of neuronal dispersion and cortex lamination during cerebral cortex development. May act by competing with the putative neuronal protein kinase DCLK1 in binding to a target protein. May in that way participate in a signaling pathway that is crucial for neuronal interaction before and during migration, possibly as part of a calcium ion-dependent signal transduction pathway. May be part with PAFAH1B1/LIS-1 of overlapping, bu
   2517..3224    +  CDS            mCherry: mCherry is a basic (constitutively fluorescent) red fluorescent protein published in 2004, derived from Discosoma sp.. It is reported to be a very rapidly-maturing monomer with low acid sensitivity.
   3242..3718    +  polyA_signal   hGH poly(A) signal: human growth hormone polyadenylation signal
   3758..3898    +  repeat_region  AAV2 ITR: inverted terminal repeat of adeno-associated virus serotype 2 inverted
   3903..3954    -  misc_feature   bom (fragment): basis of mobility region from pBR322
   3973..4428    +  rep_origin     f1 ori (sequence partly withheld): f1 bacteriophage origin of replication; arrow indicates direction of (+) strand synthesis
   4429..4478    -  misc_feature   bom (fragment): basis of mobility region from pBR322
   4580..4615    -  CDS            rop (fragment): Rop protein, which maintains plasmids at low copy number; rop
   4710..4814    +  promoter       AmpR promoter: bla
   4815..5675    +  CDS            AmpR: β-lactamase; bla; confers resistance to ampicillin, carbenicillin, and related antibiotics
   5846..6434    +  rep_origin     ori: high-copy-number ColE1/pMB1/pBR322/pUC origin of replication
>Addgene plasmid #118292 | pAAV-DCX(S306D)-2A-mCherry | addgene full sequence | sequence record 229506 | Addgene NGS Result
CCTGCAGGCAGCTGCGCGCTCGCTCGCTCACTGAGGCCGCCCGGGCGTCGGGCGACCTTTGGTCGCCCGG
CCTCAGTGAGCGAGCGAGCGCGCAGAGAGGGAGTGGCCAACTCCATCACTAGGGGTTCCTGCGGCCGCAC
GCGTCTAGTTATTAATAGTAATCAATTACGGGGTCATTAGTTCATAGCCCATATATGGAGTTCCGCGTTA
CATAACTTACGGTAAATGGCCCGCCTGGCTGACCGCCCAACGACCCCCGCCCATTGACGTCAATAATGAC
GTATGTTCCCATAGTAACGCCAATAGGGACTTTCCATTGACGTCAATGGGTGGAGTATTTACGGTAAACT
GCCCACTTGGCAGTACATCAAGTGTATCATATGCCAAGTACGCCCCCTATTGACGTCAATGACGGTAAAT
GGCCCGCCTGGCATTATGCCCAGTACATGACCTTATGGGACTTTCCTACTTGGCAGTACATCTACGTATT
AGTCATCGCTATTACCATGGTGATGCGGTTTTGGCAGTACATCAATGGGCGTGGATAGCGGTTTGACTCA
CGGGGATTTCCAAGTCTCCACCCCATTGACGTCAATGGGAGTTTGTTTTGGCACCAAAATCAACGGGACT
TTCCAAAATGTCGTAACAACTCCGCCCCATTGACGCAAATGGGCGGTAGGCGTGTACGGTGGGAGGTCTA
TATAAGCAGAGCTCGTTTAGTGAACCGTCAGATCGCCTGGAGACGCCATCCACGCTGTTTTGACCTCCAT
AGAAGACACCGGGACCGATCCAGCCTCCGCGGATTCGAATCCCGGCCGGGAACGGTGCATTGGAACGCGG
ATTCCCCGTGCCAAGAGTGACGTAAGTACCGCCTATAGAGTCTATAGGCCCACAAAAAATGCTTTCTTCT
TTTAATATACTTTTTTGTTTATCTTATTTCTAATACTTTCCCTAATCTCTTTCTTTCAGGGCAATAATGA
TACAATGTATCATGCCTCTTTGCACCATTCTAAAGAATAACAGTGATAATTTCTGGGTTAAGGCAATAGC
AATATTTCTGCATATAAATATTTCTGCATATAAATTGTAACTGATGTAAGAGGTTTCATATTGCTAATAG
CAGCTACAATCCAGCTACCATTCTGCTTTTATTTTATGGTTGGGATAAGGCTGGATTATTCTGAGTCCAA
GCTAGGCCCTTTTGCTAATCATGTTCATACCTCTTATCTTCCTCCCACAGCTCCTGGGCAACGTGCTGGT
CTGTGTGCTGGCCCATCACTTTGGCAAAGAATTGGGATTCGAACATCGATTGAATTCCCCGGGGATCTAC
CATGGAACTTGATTTTGGACACTTTGACGAAAGAGATAAGACATCCAGGAACATGCGAGGCTCCCGGATG
AATGGGTTGCCTAGCCCCACTCACAGCGCCCACTGTAGCTTCTACCGAACCAGAACCTTGCAGGCACTGA
GTAATGAGAAGAAAGCCAAGAAGGTACGTTTCTACCGCAATGGGGACCGCTACTTCAAGGGGATTGTGTA
CGCTGTGTCCTCTGACCGTTTTCGCAGCTTTGACGCCTTGCTGGCTGACCTGACGCGATCTCTGTCTGAC
AACATCAACCTGCCTCAGGGAGTGCGTTACATTTACACCATTGATGGATCCAGGAAGATCGGAAGCATGG
ATGAACTGGAGGAAGGGGAAAGCTATGTCTGTTCCTCAGACAACTTCTTTAAAAAGGTGGAGTACACCAA
GAATGTCAATCCCAACTGGTCTGTCAACGTAAAAACATCTGCCAATATGAAAGCCCCCCAGTCCTTGGCT
AGCAGCAACAGTGCACAGGCCAGGGAGAACAAGGACTTTGTGCGCCCCAAGCTGGTTACCATCATCCGCA
GTGGGGTGAAGCCTCGGAAGGCTGTGCGTGTGCTTCTGAACAAGAAGACAGCCCACTCTTTTGAGCAAGT
CCTCACTGATATCACAGAAGCCATCAAACTGGAGACCGGGGTTGTCAAAAAACTCTACACTCTGGATGGA
AAACAGGTAACTTGTCTCCATGATTTCTTTGGTGATGATGATGTGTTTATTGCCTGTGGTCCTGAAAAAT
TTCGCTATGCTCAGGATGATTTTTCTCTGGATGAAAATGAATGCCGAGTCATGAAGGGAAACCCATCAGC
CACAGCTGGCCCAAAGGCATCCCCAACACCTCAGAAGACTTCAGCCAAGAGCCCTGGTCCTATGCGCCGA
AGCAAGGATCCAGCTGACTCAGCAAACGGAACCTCCAGCAGCCAGCTCTCTACCCCCAAGTCTAAGCAGT
CTCCCATCTCTACGCCCACCAGTCCTGGCAGCCTCCGGAAGCACAAGGACCTGTACCTGCCTCTGTCCTT
GGATGACTCGGACTCGCTTGGTGATTCCATGTCTAGAGTCGACCGGGGTACCACCGGTGAAGGCCGCGGC
AGCCTGCTGACCTGCGGCGATGTGGAAGAAAACCCGGGCCCGGCGCCGGGCAGCACTAGTCGGAAGCTTG
TGAGCAAGGGCGAGGAGGATAACATGGCCATCATCAAGGAGTTCATGCGCTTCAAGGTGCACATGGAGGG
CTCCGTGAACGGCCACGAGTTCGAGATCGAGGGCGAGGGCGAGGGCCGCCCCTACGAGGGCACCCAGACC
GCCAAGCTGAAGGTGACCAAGGGTGGCCCCCTGCCCTTCGCCTGGGACATCCTGTCCCCTCAGTTCATGT
ACGGCTCCAAGGCCTACGTGAAGCACCCCGCCGACATCCCCGACTACTTGAAGCTGTCCTTCCCCGAGGG
CTTCAAGTGGGAGCGCGTGATGAACTTCGAGGACGGCGGCGTGGTGACCGTGACCCAGGACTCCTCCCTG
CAGGACGGCGAGTTCATCTACAAGGTGAAGCTGCGCGGCACCAACTTCCCCTCCGACGGCCCCGTAATGC
AGAAGAAGACCATGGGCTGGGAGGCCTCCTCCGAGCGGATGTACCCCGAGGACGGCGCCCTGAAGGGCGA
GATCAAGCAGAGGCTGAAGCTGAAGGACGGCGGCCACTACGACGCTGAGGTCAAGACCACCTACAAGGCC
AAGAAGCCCGTGCAGCTGCCCGGCGCCTACAACGTCAACATCAAGTTGGACATCACCTCCCACAACGAGG
ACTACACCATCGTGGAACAGTACGAACGCGCCGAGGGCCGCCACTCCACCGGCGGCATGGACGAGCTGTA
CAAGTAACTCGAGAGATCTACGGGTGGCATCCCTGTGACCCCTCCCCAGTGCCTCTCCTGGCCCTGGAAG
TTGCCACTCCAGTGCCCACCAGCCTTGTCCTAATAAAATTAAGTTGCATCATTTTGTCTGACTAGGTGTC
CTTCTATAATATTATGGGGTGGAGGGGGGTGGTATGGAGCAAGGGGCAAGTTGGGAAGACAACCTGTAGG
GCCTGCGGGGTCTATTGGGAACCAAGCTGGAGTGCAGTGGCACAATCTTGGCTCACTGCAATCTCCGCCT
CCTGGGTTCAAGCGATTCTCCTGCCTCAGCCTCCCGAGTTGTTGGGATTCCAGGCATGCATGACCAGGCT
CAGCTAATTTTTGTTTTTTTGGTAGAGACGGGGTTTCACCATATTGGCCAGGCTGGTCTCCAACTCCTAA
TCTCAGGTGATCTACCCACCTTGGCCTCCCAAATTGCTGGGATTACAGGCGTGAACCACTGCTCCCTTCC
CTGTCCTTCTGATTTTGTAGGTAACCACGTGCGGACCGAGCGGCCGCAGGAACCCCTAGTGATGGAGTTG
GCCACTCCCTCTCTGCGCGCTCGCTCGCTCACTGAGGCCGGGCGACCAAAGGTCGCCCGACGCCCGGGCT
TTGCCCGGGCGGCCTCAGTGAGCGAGCGAGCGCGCAGCTGCCTGCAGGGGCGCCTGATGCGGTATTTTCT
CCTTACGCATCTGTGCGGTATTTCACACCGCATA
[95 nt withheld, positions 3955-4049]
T
[46 nt withheld, positions 4051-4096]
C
[141 nt withheld, positions 4098-4238]
CCTTTGACGTTGGAGTCCACGTTCTTT
[37 nt withheld, positions 4266-4302]
ACTCTATCTCGGGCTATTCTTTTGATTTATAAGGGATTTTGCCGATTTCGGTCTATTGGTTAAAAAATGA
GCTGATTTAACAAAAATTTAACGCGAATTTTAACAAAATATTAACGTTTACAATTTTATGGTGCACTCTC
AGTACAATCTGCTCTGATGCCGCATAGTTAAGCCAGCCCCGACACCCGCCAACACCCGCTGACGCGCCCT
GACGGGCTTGTCTGCTCCCGGCATCCGCTTACAGACAAGCTGTGACCGTCTCCGGGAGCTGCATGTGTCA
GAGGTTTTCACCGTCATCACCGAAACGCGCGAGACGAAAGGGCCTCGTGATACGCCTATTTTTATAGGTT
AATGTCATGATAATAATGGTTTCTTAGACGTCAGGTGGCACTTTTCGGGGAAATGTGCGCGGAACCCCTA
TTTGTTTATTTTTCTAAATACATTCAAATATGTATCCGCTCATGAGACAATAACCCTGATAAATGCTTCA
ATAATATTGAAAAAGGAAGAGTATGAGTATTCAACATTTCCGTGTCGCCCTTATTCCCTTTTTTGCGGCA
TTTTGCCTTCCTGTTTTTGCTCACCCAGAAACGCTGGTGAAAGTAAAAGATGCTGAAGATCAGTTGGGTG
CACGAGTGGGTTACATCGAACTGGATCTCAACAGCGGTAAGATCCTTGAGAGTTTTCGCCCCGAAGAACG
TTTTCCAATGATGAGCACTTTTAAAGTTCTGCTATGTGGCGCGGTATTATCCCGTATTGACGCCGGGCAA
GAGCAACTCGGTCGCCGCATACACTATTCTCAGAATGACTTGGTTGAGTACTCACCAGTCACAGAAAAGC
ATCTTACGGATGGCATGACAGTAAGAGAATTATGCAGTGCTGCCATAACCATGAGTGATAACACTGCGGC
CAACTTACTTCTGACAACGATCGGAGGACCGAAGGAGCTAACCGCTTTTTTGCACAACATGGGGGATCAT
GTAACTCGCCTTGATCGTTGGGAACCGGAGCTGAATGAAGCCATACCAAACGACGAGCGTGACACCACGA
TGCCTGTAGCAATGGCAACAACGTTGCGCAAACTATTAACTGGCGAACTACTTACTCTAGCTTCCCGGCA
ACAATTAATAGACTGGATGGAGGCGGATAAAGTTGCAGGACCACTTCTGCGCTCGGCCCTTCCGGCTGGC
TGGTTTATTGCTGATAAATCTGGAGCCGGTGAGCGTGGGTCTCGCGGTATCATTGCAGCACTGGGGCCAG
ATGGTAAGCCCTCCCGTATCGTAGTTATCTACACGACGGGGAGTCAGGCAACTATGGATGAACGAAATAG
ACAGATCGCTGAGATAGGTGCCTCACTGATTAAGCATTGGTAACTGTCAGACCAAGTTTACTCATATATA
CTTTAGATTGATTTAAAACTTCATTTTTAATTTAAAAGGATCTAGGTGAAGATCCTTTTTGATAATCTCA
TGACCAAAATCCCTTAACGTGAGTTTTCGTTCCACTGAGCGTCAGACCCCGTAGAAAAGATCAAAGGATC
TTCTTGAGATCCTTTTTTTCTGCGCGTAATCTGCTGCTTGCAAACAAAAAAACCACCGCTACCAGCGGTG
GTTTGTTTGCCGGATCAAGAGCTACCAACTCTTTTTCCGAAGGTAACTGGCTTCAGCAGAGCGCAGATAC
CAAATACTGTTCTTCTAGTGTAGCCGTAGTTAGGCCACCACTTCAAGAACTCTGTAGCACCGCCTACATA
CCTCGCTCTGCTAATCCTGTTACCAGTGGCTGCTGCCAGTGGCGATAAGTCGTGTCTTACCGGGTTGGAC
TCAAGACGATAGTTACCGGATAAGGCGCAGCGGTCGGGCTGAACGGGGGGTTCGTGCACACAGCCCAGCT
TGGAGCGAACGACCTACACCGAACTGAGATACCTACAGCGTGAGCTATGAGAAAGCGCCACGCTTCCCGA
AGGGAGAAAGGCGGACAGGTATCCGGTAAGCGGCAGGGTCGGAACAGGAGAGCGCACGAGGGAGCTTCCA
GGGGGAAACGCCTGGTATCTTTATAGTCCTGTCGGGTTTCGCCACCTCTGACTTGAGCGTCGATTTTTGT
GATGCTCGTCAGGGGGGCGGAGCCTATGGAAAAACGCCAGCAACGCGGCCTTTTTACGGTTCCTGGCCTT
TTGCTGGCCTTTTGCTCACATGT
